>Addgene plasmid #159414 | pL0-MtPT4Pro | addgene full sequence | sequence record 323169 | Addgene NGS Result
AATGTGAGACCACGAAGTGGCTCTTCAGTGGACGAAAGGGCCTCGTGATACGCCTATTTTTATAGGTTAA
TGTCATGATAATAATGGTTTCTTAGACGTCAGGTGGCACTTTTCGGGGAAATGTGCGCGGAACCCCTATT
TGTTTATTTTTCTAAATACATTCAAATATGTATCCGCTCATGAGACAATAACCCTGATAAATGCTTCAAT
AATATTGAAAAAGGAAGAGTATGCGCTCACGCAACTGGTCCAGAACCTTGACCGAACGCAGCGGTGGTAA
CGGCGCAGTGGCGGTTTTCATGGCTTGTTATGACTGTTTTTTTTTGGGGTACAGTCTATGCCTCGGGCAT
CCAAGCAGCAAGCGCGTTACGCCGTGGGTCGATGTTTGATGTTATGGAGCAGCAACGATGTTACGCAGCA
GGGCAGTCGCCCTAAAACAAAGTTAAACATCATGAGGGAAGCGGTGATCGCCGAAGTATCGACTCAACTA
TCAGAGGTAGTTGGCGTCATCGAGCGCCATCTCGAACCGACGTTGCTGGCCGTACATTTGTACGGCTCCG
CAGTGGATGGCGGCCTGAAGCCACACAGCGATATTGATTTGCTGGTTACGGTGACCGTAAGGCTTGATGA
AACAACGCGGCGAGCTTTGATCAACGACCTTTTGGAAACTTCGGCTTCCCCTGGAGAGAGCGAGATTCTC
CGCGCTGTAGAAGTCACCATTGTTGTGCACGACGACATCATTCCGTGGCGTTATCCAGCTAAGCGCGAAC
TGCAATTTGGAGAATGGCAGCGCAATGACATTCTTGCAGGTATCTTCGAGCCAGCCACGATCGACATTGA
TCTGGCTATCTTGCTGACAAAAGCAAGAGAACATAGCGTTGCCTTGGTAGGTCCAGCGGCGGAGGAACTC
TTTGATCCGGTTCCTGAACAGGATCTATTTGAGGCGCTAAATGAAACCTTAACGCTATGGAACTCGCCGC
CCGACTGGGCTGGCGATGAGCGAAATGTAGTGCTTACGTTGTCCCGCATTTGGTACAGCGCAGTAACCGG
CAAAATCGCGCCGAAGGATGTCGCTGCCGACTGGGCAATGGAGCGCCTGCCGGCCCAGTATCAGCCCGTC
ATACTTGAAGCTAGACAGGCTTATCTTGGACAAGAAGAAGATCGCTTGGCCTCGCGCGCAGATCAGTTGG
AAGAATTTGTCCATTACGTAAAAGGCGAGATCACCAAGGTAGTCGGCAAATAACTGTCAGACCAAGTTTA
CTCATATATACTTTAGATTGATTTAAAACTTCATTTTTAATTTAAAAGGATCTAGGTGAAGATCCTTTTT
GATAATCTCATGACCAAAATCCCTTAACGTGAGTTTTCGTTCCACTGAGCGTCAGACCCCGTAGAAAAGA
TCAAAGGATCTTCTTGAGATCCTTTTTTTCTGCGCGTAATCTGCTGCTTGCAAACAAAAAAACCACCGCT
ACCAGCGGTGGTTTGTTTGCCGGATCAAGAGCTACCAACTCTTTTTCCGAAGGTAACTGGCTTCAGCAGA
GCGCAGATACCAAATACTGTTCTTCTAGTGTAGCCGTAGTTAGGCCACCACTTCAAGAACTCTGTAGCAC
CGCCTACATACCTCGCTCTGCTAATCCTGTTACCAGTGGCTGCTGCCAGTGGCGATAAGTCGTGTCTTAC
CGGGTTGGACTCAAGACGATAGTTACCGGATAAGGCGCAGCGGTCGGGCTGAACGGGGGGTTCGTGCACA
CAGCCCAGCTTGGAGCGAACGACCTACACCGAACTGAGATACCTACAGCGTGAGCTATGAGAAAGCGCCA
CGCTTCCCGAAGGGAGAAAGGCGGACAGGTATCCGGTAAGCGGCAGGGTCGGAACAGGAGAGCGCACGAG
GGAGCTTCCAGGGGGAAACGCCTGGTATCTTTATAGTCCTGTCGGGTTTCGCCACCTCTGACTTGAGCGT
CGATTTTTGTGATGCTCGTCAGGGGGGCGGAGCCTATGGAAAAACGCCAGCAACGCGGCCTTTTTACGGT
TCCTGGCCTTTTGCTGGCCTTTTGCTCACATGTTCTTTCCTGCGTTATCCCCTGATTCTGTGGATAACCG
TATTACCGCCTTTGAGTGAGCTGATACCGCTCGCCGCAGCCGAACGACCGAGCGCAGCGAGTCAGTGAGC
GAGGAAGCGGAAGAGCGCCCAATACGCAAACCGCCTCTCCCCGCGCGTTGGCCGATTCATTAATCACTCT
GTGGTCTCAGGAGCTCGATCCACAACAAAGATTAATTTTTGTTCAAACAACTAATACTATCTGAAAATAC
ACTTCCAAAAATATGTTAAATTTTTGTTTTTTTTAACATGGAGTGAAAAAAAGTTGCTCCCTTATTATTT
AATTGGCACACATTTTTGTATGTTTAGTAAATGACACGCATTCTATTCGGTGGTAACGTTTGTCCTCACA
TACACCTCATTTGAATTGCATTTGTATCCTACTACCTCCCTTTCCAATTATATAAGATATTTTTGAATTT
TTTTTGTTCCTTTTTATAAGACCTCCTTGTTATTTCCAATTAAATTAATTATTTCTTTACATATATGTCC
CTATTTATTATACATTTTTTTCTTCAATCAGCAATAAATAGCATGTTGAAAATATAAACTATCTCTCTTT
CTAAAGGATAAAATTGTAAAATCAATAGTGATTACAAATAACTTTAATACAAATACTCACTTTCTTAATT
CCTGTGATTTTGGCAAAAAGGTCTTGTATATAGGGACGGAGGTAGTATTATGTTAGCAAGCAGCTAAAAA
ACAAAACAATAATCCTCTTTTAACAGCTAACTGTAACCAAAACAAAAGCACTTAGCATTTTTGAACATTC
CCTATAAGAATATCCTAATTAATTGATCAACACTAGGTGAATATCCATAACATTTAGCTAGCAATCTCAA
TTTTTCTTGTTCTCATCTCCTAAGCTAACTTAGGACTAAACGTCACATTGTTACATTATCAAACACATAT
CAATGCATAGCCATAATAATATATATAAGAGCATACACATAAACACCTAAACCAAATTAACTCCAAAAAC
CAACTTGAG
Features (pLannotate 1.2.2; 7 found; start..end, strand, type, name):
    126..230     +  promoter       AmpR promoter: bla
    221..301     -  CDS            int (fragment): INT2_ECOLX - Protein inferred from homology: Swiss-Prot protein existence level 3. Putative integrase believed to be involved in the insertion of antibiotic resistance genes into plasmids and transposons. From Escherichia coli.
    389..445     +  CDS            GmR (fragment): gentamycin acetyltransferase; aacC1; confers resistance to gentamycin
    452..1240    +  CDS            aadA: S3AD_ECOLX - Experimental evidence at protein level: Swiss-Prot protein existence level 1. Mediates bacterial resistance to the antibiotics streptomycin and spectinomycin. From Escherichia coli.
   1414..2002    +  rep_origin     ori: high-copy-number ColE1/pMB1/pBR322/pUC origin of replication
   2185..2234    +  CDS            lacI (fragment): lac repressor; lacI; The lac repressor binds to the lac operator to inhibit transcription in E. coli. This inhibition can be relieved by adding lactose or isopropyl-β-D-thiogalactopyranoside (IPTG).
   2269..2285    -  CDS            13xMyc (fragment): 13 tandem Myc epitope tags
