[The description below was written by a language model from this plasmid's Addgene catalogue record and pLannotate feature annotations shown in this document.]
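Description:
pL0-MtPT4Pro is a MoClo Golden Gate level 0 part plasmid carrying the promoter of the Medicago truncatula phosphate transporter 4 gene (MtPT4). The insert is the 836 bp lying immediately upstream of the start codon, cloned into pICH41295, the pUC19-derived level 0 acceptor for promoter plus 5′UTR (Pro+5U) modules. Cloning used the type IIS enzyme BpiI, and both sites were destroyed in the process, as expected for Golden Gate assembly. The record lists LacZ alpha as a selectable marker, which in this type of acceptor normally serves as a blue/white screening cassette that is displaced by the incoming part. The finished plasmid is about 3.1 kb. It is maintained in E. coli at high copy through a ColE1/pUC-type origin and selected with spectinomycin through the aadA gene, which sits downstream of an annotated AmpR (bla) promoter.

The automated feature table annotates only backbone elements. The promoter insert itself is not called, and it presumably occupies the unannotated region after the origin. The short fragments labelled as integrase, gentamicin acetyltransferase, lacI and 13xMyc are most likely remnants of the resistance cassette's origin or chance matches rather than functional parts.

Although catalogued as a bacterial expression vector, the plasmid contains no coding payload. It is a standardised building block that can be combined with coding sequence and terminator modules into level 1 plant transcription units. The associated publication describes betalain pigments as in vivo, real-time visual reporters of arbuscular mycorrhizal colonisation, which suggests that this promoter was used to drive reporter expression in colonised roots.
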