Addgene plasmid #159414: pL0-MtPT4Pro
Purpose: Medicago truncatula PT4 promoter sequence (836 bp immediately upstream of start codon) in pICH41295 MoClo Golden Gate level 0 acceptor for Pro+5U modules.
Depositing lab: Sam Brockington. Depositing organization: University of Cambridge. Publication: MycoRed: Betalain pigments enable in vivo real-time visualisation of arbuscular mycorrhizal colonisation. Timoneda A, Yunusov T, Quan C, Gavrin A, Brockington SF, Schornack S. PLoS Biol. 2021 Jul 14;19(7):e3001326. doi: 10.1371/journal.pbio.3001326. PubMed 34260583.
Backbone
  Vector backbone: pICH41295
  Backbone manufacturer: 47997 (Sylvestre Marillonnet)
  Backbone size w/o insert (bp): 2251
  Total vector size (bp): 3087
  Vector type: Bacterial Expression ; pUC19-derived
  Selectable markers: LacZ alpha
Growth in bacteria
  Bacterial resistance: Spectinomycin, 50 μg/mL
  Growth temperature: 37°C
  Growth strain: DH5alpha
  Copy number: High Copy
Gene/Insert
  Gene/Insert name: MtPT4 Promoter (alt name: Phosphate Transporter 4 Promoter)
  Species: Medicago truncatula
  Insert size (bp): 836
  Cloning method: Restriction Enzyme; 5′ cloning site BpiI (destroyed during cloning); 3′ cloning site BpiI (destroyed during cloning)
  Sequencing primers: 5′ MoClo_lv0_F0015: CGTTATCCCCTGATTCTGTGGATAAC; 3′ MoClo_lv0_R0016: GTCTCATGAGCGGATACATATTTGAATG
Terms and licenses: Academic/Nonprofit Terms; Industry Terms: Not Available to Industry
How to cite: pL0-MtPT4Pro was a gift from Sam Brockington (Addgene plasmid # 159414 ; http://n2t.net/addgene:159414 ; RRID:Addgene_159414)
